>Addgene plasmid #182049 | pCAG-FLAG-IRES-blasticidin-Sox2 S248A/T258A | addgene full sequence | sequence record 359407 | Addgene NGS Result
TTCTGGGTGAGCAAAAACAGGAAGGCAAAATGCCGCAAAAAAGGGAATAAGGGCGACACGGAAATGTTGA
ATACTCATACTCTTCCTTTTTCAATGACCGCTTTGGAAAAACAAAGACTGTATTTCCTGGAAATTAATGT
TTATTCAATAAACTGTGTATTCAGCTATATTCACATAGTGGTGAGGCTGAAATGAGGCGGGAAGAGGCGG
TTGGGGCTTAATTATATCAATTTGGGTGGCCCCACAGCGCCTCCAAGGCGCCAGTCCTGTTTTGACAAGT
TGCCTCTGGAAGCCTCTCTTCTTTTTCTCCAGAGTAAGCGGAGGCCAGGGGCCCCCGGCCTCTGCTTAAT
ACTAAAAAAAACAGCTGTTGTCATAGTAATGATTGGGTGGAAACATTCCAGGCCTGGGTGGAGAGGCTTT
TTGCTTCCTCTTGCAAAACCACACTGACATTCCAGGCCTGGGTGGAGAGGCTTTTTGCTTCCTCTTGCAA
AACCACACTGCCCTCTGGAGGGCAGTTGCCTAGCAACTAATTAAAAGAGGATGTCGCACGGCCAGCTGCG
GTCAGTTAGTCACTTCCTGCTTAACTGACTTGACATTTTCTATTTTAAGAGTCGGGAGGAAAATTACTGT
GTTGGAGGCCCTCCGCCATCTTCTGAAGCTGAATCGAATTAACTTGTTTATTGCAGCTTATAATGGTTAC
AAATAAAGCAATAGCATCACAAATTTCACAAATAAAGCATTTTTTTCACTGCATTCTAGTTGTGGTTTGT
CCAAACTCATCAATGTATCTTATCATGTCTGGATCTGATATCATCGTCGACATTGATTATTGACTAGTTA
TTAATAGTAATCAATTACGGGGTCATTAGTTCATAGCCCATATATGGAGTTCCGCGTTACATAACTTACG
GTAAATGGCCCGCCTGGCTGACCGCCCAACGACCCCCGCCCATTGACGTCAATAATGACGTATGTTCCCA
TAGTAACGCCAATAGGGACTTTCCATTGACGTCAATGGGTGGAGTATTTACGGTAAACTGCCCACTTGGC
AGTACATCAAGTGTATCATATGCCAAGTACGCCCCCTATTGACGTCAATGACGGTAAATGGCCCGCCTGG
CATTATGCCCAGTACATGACCTTATGGGACTTTCCTACTTGGCAGTACATCTACGTATTAGTCATCGCTA
TTACCATGGTCGAGGTGAGCCCCACGTTCTGCTTCACTCTCCCCATCTCCCCCCCCTCCCCACCCCCAAT
TTTGTATTTATTTATTTTTTAATTATTTTGTGCAGCGATGGGGGCGGGGGGGGGGGGGGGGGCTCGGGGG
AGGGGCGCGGCGGCCCCCGGAGCGCCGGCGGCTGTCGAGGCGCGGCGAGCCGCAGCCATTGCCTTTTATG
GTAATCGTGCGAGAGAGCGCAGGGACTTCCTTTGTCCCAAATCTGTGCGGAGCCGAAATCTGGGAGGCGC
CGCCGCACCCCCTCTAGCGGGCGCGGGGCGAAGCGGTGCGGCGCCGGCAGGAAGGAAATGGGCGGGGAGG
GCCTTCGTGCGTCGCCGCGCCGCCGTCCCCTTCTCCCTCTCCAGCCTCGGGGCTGTCCGCGGGGGGACGG
CTGCCTTCGGGGGGGACGGGGCAGGGCGGGGTTCGGCTTCTGGCGTGTGACCGGCGGCTCTAGAGCCTCT
GCTAACCATGTTCATGCCTTCTTCTTTTTCCTACAGCTCCTGGGCAACGTGCTGGTTATTGTGCTGTCTC
ATCATTTTGGCAAAGAATTAGCCACCATGGATTACAAGGATGACGACGATAAGCTCGAGACCATGTATAA
CATGATGGAGACGGAGCTGAAGCCGCCGGGCCCGCAGCAAGCTTCGGGGGGCGGCGGCGGAGGAGGCAAC
GCCACGGCGGCGGCGACCGGCGGCAACCAGAAGAACAGCCCGGACCGCGTCAAGAGGCCCATGAACGCCT
TCATGGTATGGTCCCGGGGGCAGCGGCGTAAGATGGCCCAGGAGAACCCCAAGATGCACAACTCGGAGAT
CAGCAAGCGCCTGGGCGCGGAGTGGAAACTTTTGTCCGAGACCGAGAAGCGGCCGTTCATCGACGAGGCC
AAGCGGCTGCGCGCTCTGCACATGAAGGAGCACCCGGATTATAAATACCGGCCGCGGCGGAAAACCAAGA
CGCTCATGAAGAAGGATAAGTACACGCTTCCCGGAGGCTTGCTGGCCCCCGGCGGGAACAGCATGGCGAG
CGGGGTTGGGGTGGGCGCCGGCCTGGGTGCGGGCGTGAACCAGCGCATGGACAGCTACGCGCACATGAAC
GGCTGGAGCAACGGCAGCTACAGCATGATGCAGGAGCAGCTGGGCTACCCGCAGCACCCGGGCCTCAACG
CTCACGGCGCGGCACAGATGCAACCGATGCACCGCTACGACGTCAGCGCCCTGCAGTACAACTCCATGAC
CAGCTCGCAGACCTACATGAACGGCTCGCCCACCTACAGCATGTCCTACTCGCAGCAGGGCACCCCCGGT
ATGGCGCTGGGCTCCATGGGCTCTGTGGTCAAGGCCGAGGCCAGCTCCAGCCCCCCCGTGGTTGCCTCTT
CCTCCCACTCCAGGGCGCCCTGCCAGGCCGGGGACCTCCGGGACATGATCAGCATGTACCTCCCCGGCGC
CGAGGTGCCGGAGCCCGCTGCGCCCAGTAGACTGCACATGGCCCAGCACTACCAGAGCGGCCCGGTGCCC
GGCACGGCCATTAACGGCACACTGCCCCTGTCGCACATGTGAGCGGCCGCGAATTCCGCCCCCCCCCCCT
CTCCCTCCCCCCCCCCTAACGTTACTGGCCGAAGCCGCTTGGAATAAGGCCGGTGTGCGTTTGTCTATAT
GTTATTTTCCACCATATTGCCGTCTTTTGGCAATGTGAGGGCCCGGAAACCTGGCCCTGTCTTCTTGACG
AGCATTCCTAGGGGTCTTTCCCCTCTCGCCAAAGGAATGCAAGGTCTGTTGAATGTCGTGAAGGAAGCAG
TTCCTCTGGAAGCTTCTTGAAGACAAACAACGTCTGTAGCGACCCTTTGCAGGCAGCGGAACCCCCCACC
TGGCGACAGGTGCCTCTGCGGCCAAAAGCCACGTGTATAAGATACACCTGCAAAGGCGGCACAACCCCAG
TGCCACGTTGTGAGTTGGATAGTTGTGGAAAGAGTCAAATGGCTCTCCTCAAGCGTATTCAACAAGGGGC
TGAAGGATGCCCAGAAGGTACCCCATTGTATGGGATCTGATCTGGGGCCTCGGTGCACATGCTTTACATG
TGTTTAGTCGAGGTTAAAAAAACGTCTAGGCCCCCCGAACCACGGGGACGTGGTTTTCCTTTGAAAAACA
CGATGATAATATGGCCAAGCCTTTGTCTCAAGAAGAATCCACCCTCATTGAAAGAGCAACGGCTACAATC
AACAGCATCCCCATCTCTGAAGACTACAGCGTCGCCAGCGCAGCTCTCTCTAGCGACGGCCGCATCTTCA
CTGGTGTCAATGTATATCATTTTACTGGGGGACCTTGTGCAGAACTCGTGGTGCTGGGCACTGCTGCTGC
TGCGGCAGCTGGCAACCTGACTTGTATCGTCGCGATCGGAAATGAGAACAGGGGCATCTTGAGCCCCTGC
GGACGGTGCCGACAGGTGCTTCTCGATCTGCATCCTGGGATCAAAGCCATAGTGAAGGACAGTGATGGAC
AGCCGACGGCAGTTGGGATTCGTGAATTGCTGCCCTCTGGTTATGTGTGGGAGGGCTAAGAATTCGTCGA
GGGACCCAATAACTTCGTATAGCATACATTATACGAAGTTATACATGTTTAAGGGTTCCGGTTCCACTAG
GTACAATTCGATATCAAGCTTATCGATGATCTAGAGCTCGCTGATCAGCCTCGACTGTGCCTTCTAGTTG
CCAGCCATCTGTTGTTTGCCCCTCCCCCGTGCCTTCCTTGACCCTGGAAGGTGCCACTCCCACTGTCCTT
TCCTAATAAAATGAGGAAATTGCATCGCATTGTCTGAGTAGGTGTCATTCTATTCTGGGGGGTGGGGTGG
GGCAGGACAGCAAGGGGGAGGATTGGGAAGACAATAGCAGGCATGCTGGGGATGCGGTGGGCTCTATGGC
TTCTGAGGCGGAAAGAACCTGCAGCCCAAGCTTGGCGTAATCATGGTCATAGCTGTTTCCTGTGTGAAAT
TGTTATCCGCTCACAATTCCACACAACATACGAGCCGGAAGCATAAAGTGTAAAGCCTGGGGTGCCTAAT
GAGTGAGCTAACTCACATTAATTGCGTTGCGCTCACTGCCCGCTTTCCAGTCGGGAAACCTGTCGTGCCA
GCGGATCCGCATCTCAATTAGTCAGCAACCATAGTCCCGCCCCTAACTCCGCCCATCCCGCCCCTAACTC
CGCCCAGTTCCGCCCATTCTCCGCCCCATGGCTGACTAATTTTTTTTATTTATGCAGAGGCCGAGGCCGC
CTCGGCCTCTGAGCTATTCCAGAAGTAGTGAGGAGGCTTTTTTGGAGGCCTAGGCTTTTGCAAAAAGCTA
ACTTGTTTATTGCAGCTTATAATGGTTACAAATAAAGCAATAGCATCACAAATTTCACAAATAAAGCATT
TTTTTCACTGCATTCTAGTTGTGGTTTGTCCAAACTCATCAATGTATCTTATCATGTCTGGATCCGCTGC
ATTAATGAATCGGCCAACGCGCGGGGAGAGGCGGTTTGCGTATTGGGCGCTCTTCCGCTTCCTCGCTCAC
TGACTCGCTGCGCTCGGTCGTTCGGCTGCGGCGAGCGGTATCAGCTCACTCAAAGGCGGTAATACGGTTA
TCCACAGAATCAGGGGATAACGCAGGAAAGAACATGTGAGCAAAAGGCCAGCAAAAGGCCAGGAACCGTA
AAAAGGCCGCGTTGCTGGCGTTTTTCCATAGGCTCCGCCCCCCTGACGAGCATCACAAAAATCGACGCTC
AAGTCAGAGGTGGCGAAACCCGACAGGACTATAAAGATACCAGGCGTTTCCCCCTGGAAGCTCCCTCGTG
CGCTCTCCTGTTCCGACCCTGCCGCTTACCGGATACCTGTCCGCCTTTCTCCCTTCGGGAAGCGTGGCGC
TTTCTCATAGCTCACGCTGTAGGTATCTCAGTTCGGTGTAGGTCGTTCGCTCCAAGCTGGGCTGTGTGCA
CGAACCCCCCGTTCAGCCCGACCGCTGCGCCTTATCCGGTAACTATCGTCTTGAGTCCAACCCGGTAAGA
CACGACTTATCGCCACTGGCAGCAGCCACTGGTAACAGGATTAGCAGAGCGAGGTATGTAGGCGGTGCTA
CAGAGTTCTTGAAGTGGTGGCCTAACTACGGCTACACTAGAAGAACAGTATTTGGTATCTGCGCTCTGCT
GAAGCCAGTTACCTTCGGAAAAAGAGTTGGTAGCTCTTGATCCGGCAAACAAACCACCGCTGGTAGCGGT
GGTTTTTTTGTTTGCAAGCAGCAGATTACGCGCAGAAAAAAAGGATCTCAAGAAGATCCTTTGATCTTTT
CTACGGGGTCTGACGCTCAGTGGAACGAAAACTCACGTTAAGGGATTTTGGTCATGAGATTATCAAAAAG
GATCTTCACCTAGATCCTTTTAAATTAAAAATGAAGTTTTAAATCAATCTAAAGTATATATGAGTAAACT
TGGTCTGACAGTTACCAATGCTTAATCAGTGAGGCACCTATCTCAGCGATCTGTCTATTTCGTTCATCCA
TAGTTGCCTGACTCCCCGTCGTGTAGATAACTACGATACGGGAGGGCTTACCATCTGGCCCCAGTGCTGC
AATGATACCGCGAGACCCACGCTCACCGGCTCCAGATTTATCAGCAATAAACCAGCCAGCCGGAAGGGCC
GAGCGCAGAAGTGGTCCTGCAACTTTATCCGCCTCCATCCAGTCTATTAATTGTTGCCGGGAAGCTAGAG
TAAGTAGTTCGCCAGTTAATAGTTTGCGCAACGTTGTTGCCATTGCTACAGGCATCGTGGTGTCACGCTC
GTCGTTTGGTATGGCTTCATTCAGCTCCGGTTCCCAACGATCAAGGCGAGTTACATGATCCCCCATGTTG
TGCAAAAAAGCGGTTAGCTCCTTCGGTCCTCCGATCGTTGTCAGAAGTAAGTTGGCCGCAGTGTTATCAC
TCATGGTTATGGCAGCACTGCATAATTCTCTTACTGTCATGCCATCCGTAAGATGCTTTTCTGTGACTGG
TGAGTACTCAACCAAGTCATTCTGAGAATAGTGTATGCGGCGACCGAGTTGCTCTTGCCCGGCGTCAATA
CGGGATAATACCGCGCCACATAGCAGAACTTTAAAAGTGCTCATCATTGGAAAACGTTCTTCGGGGCGAA
AACTCTCAAGGATCTTACCGCTGTTGAGATCCAGTTCGATGTAACCCACTCGTGCACCCAACTGATCTTC
AGCATCTTTTACTTTCACCAGCGT
Features (pLannotate 1.2.2; 23 found; start..end, strand, type, name):
     79..95      -  promoter       AmpR promoter (fragment): bla
    671..805     +  polyA_signal   SV40 poly(A) signal: SV40 polyadenylation signal
    819..1198    +  enhancer       CMV enhancer: human cytomegalovirus immediate early enhancer
   1200..1321    +  promoter       chicken β-actin promoter (fragment): contains a 21-bp deletion relative to the standard chicken β-actin promoter
   1315..1716    +  intron         chimeric intron (fragment): chimera between introns from chicken β-actin and rabbit β-globin
   1780..1808    +  CDS            3xFLAG (fragment): three tandem FLAG® epitope tags
   1813..2769    +  CDS            Sox2: SOX2_MOUSE - Also known as Sox-2. Experimental evidence at protein level: Swiss-Prot protein existence level 1. Transcription factor that forms a trimeric complex with POU5F1 (OCT3/4) on DNA and controls the expression of a number of genes involved in embryonic development such as YES1, FGF4, UTF1 and ZFP206 (PubMed:15863505, PubMed:17097055, PubMed:19740739). Binds to the proximal enhancer region of NANOG (PubMed:15863505). Critical for early embryogenesis and for embryonic stem cell pluripotency (By similarity). Downstream SRRT target that mediates the promotion of neural stem cell self-rene
   2907..3369    +  misc_feature   IRES: internal ribosome entry site (IRES) of the encephalomyocarditis virus (EMCV)
   3371..3769    +  CDS            BSD: blasticidin S deaminase; Aspergillus terreus BSD; confers resistance to blasticidin
   3789..3822    +  protein_bind   loxP: Cre-mediated recombination occurs in the 8-bp core sequence (GCATACAT). Cre recombinase
   3855..3877    +  misc_feature   MCS (fragment): pBluescript multiple cloning site
   3905..4129    +  polyA_signal   bGH poly(A) signal: bovine growth hormone polyadenylation signal
   4133..4149    +  promoter       SV40 promoter (fragment): SV40 enhancer and early promoter
   4200..4216    -  protein_bind   lac operator: The lac repressor binds to the lac operator to inhibit transcription in E. coli. This inhibition can be relieved by adding lactose or isopropyl-β-D-thiogalactopyranoside (IPTG). lac repressor encoded by lacI
   4224..4254    -  promoter       lac promoter: promoter for the E. coli lac operon
   4269..4290    -  protein_bind   CAP binding site: CAP binding activates transcription in the presence of cAMP. E. coli catabolite activator protein
   4303..4342    -  CDS            lacI (fragment): lac repressor; lacI; The lac repressor binds to the lac operator to inhibit transcription in E. coli. This inhibition can be relieved by adding lactose or isopropyl-β-D-thiogalactopyranoside (IPTG).
   4349..4371    +  promoter       SV40 promoter (fragment): SV40 enhancer and early promoter
   4395..4530    +  rep_origin     SV40 ori: SV40 origin of replication
   4550..4684    +  polyA_signal   SV40 poly(A) signal: SV40 polyadenylation signal
   4686..4740    -  CDS            lacI (fragment): lac repressor; lacI; The lac repressor binds to the lac operator to inhibit transcription in E. coli. This inhibition can be relieved by adding lactose or isopropyl-β-D-thiogalactopyranoside (IPTG).
   4923..5511    -  rep_origin     ori: high-copy-number ColE1/pMB1/pBR322/pUC origin of replication
   5682..78      -  CDS            AmpR (across the origin): β-lactamase; bla; confers resistance to ampicillin, carbenicillin, and related antibiotics
