[The description below was written by a language model from this plasmid's Addgene catalogue record and pLannotate feature annotations shown in this document.]
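Description:
pCAG-FLAG-IRES-blasticidin-Sox2 S248A/T258A is a 6.5 kb mammalian expression plasmid built on the pCAG-FLAG-IRES-blasticidin backbone and carrying mouse Sox2 with two alanine substitutions, S248A and T258A. It is propagated in E. coli as a high-copy plasmid through a ColE1/pUC-type origin and selected with ampicillin via the β-lactamase gene. Small lac promoter/operator and lacI fragments are annotated as well and appear to be backbone remnants.

Expression is driven by the CAG promoter, annotated here as the CMV immediate-early enhancer, a chicken β-actin promoter and a chimeric β-actin/β-globin intron, a combination that gives strong, broadly active transcription in mammalian cells, including embryonic stem cells. A FLAG epitope, detected as a short fragment matching 3xFLAG, sits immediately upstream of the Sox2 coding sequence, giving an N-terminally tagged protein suitable for immunodetection or immunoprecipitation. Downstream, an EMCV IRES links the blasticidin S deaminase gene to the same transcript, so blasticidin-resistant cells should also express the Sox2 mutant. A single loxP site follows the resistance gene, and the transcript terminates at a bGH polyadenylation signal. An SV40 origin, which permits episomal replication in cells expressing large T antigen, and two SV40 poly(A) signals are also present.

The stated purpose is expression of Sox2 mutants. The associated publication concerns O-GlcNAcylation of Sox2 at threonine 258 in embryonic stem cell self-renewal and early cell fate, so replacing T258 with alanine would prevent modification there. The role of S248 is not stated in the record, nor are the cloning sites used.
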