Addgene plasmid #182049: pCAG-FLAG-IRES-blasticidin-Sox2 S248A/T258A
Purpose: expression of Sox2 mutants
Depositing lab: Hyonchol Jang. Depositing organization: National Cancer Center (KR). Publication: O-GlcNAcylation of Sox2 at threonine 258 regulates the self-renewal and early cell fate of embryonic stem cells. Kim DK, Lee JS, Lee EY, Jang H, Han S, Kim HY, Hwang IY, Choi JW, Shin HM, You HJ, Youn HD, Jang H. Exp Mol Med. 2021 Nov;53(11):1759-1768. doi: 10.1038/s12276-021-00707-7. Epub 2021 Nov 24. PubMed 34819616.
Backbone
  Vector backbone: pCAG-FLAG-IRES-blasticidin
  Vector type: Mammalian Expression
Growth in bacteria
  Bacterial resistance: Ampicillin, 100 μg/mL
  Growth temperature: 37°C
  Growth strain: DH5alpha
  Copy number: High Copy
Gene/Insert
  Gene/Insert name: Sox2
  Species: M. musculus (mouse)
  Mutation: S248A/T258A
  Entrez Gene: Sox2 (a.k.a. Sox-2, lcc, ysb)
  Promoter: CAG
  Tag / fusion protein: FLAG (N terminal on insert)
  Cloning method: Restriction Enzyme; 5′ cloning site unknown (unknown if destroyed); 3′ cloning site unknown (unknown if destroyed)
  Sequencing primers: 5′ n/a
Terms and licenses: Academic/Nonprofit Terms; Industry Terms: Not Available to Industry
How to cite: pCAG-FLAG-IRES-blasticidin-Sox2 S248A/T258A was a gift from Hyonchol Jang (Addgene plasmid # 182049 ; http://n2t.net/addgene:182049 ; RRID:Addgene_182049)
